Addgene plasmid #192342: tet pLKO.1-shCse1l v1 puro
Purpose: Lentiviral expression vector for an inducible shCse1L v1
Depositing lab: Kevin Janes. Depositing organization: University of Virginia. Publication: Nucleocytoplasmic transport of active HER2 causes fractional escape from the DCIS-like state. Wang L, Paudel BB, McKnight RA, Janes KA. Nat Commun. 2023 Apr 13;14(1):2110. doi: 10.1038/s41467-023-37914-x. PubMed 37055441.
Backbone
  Vector backbone: tet pLKO.1 puro
  Backbone manufacturer: Addgene #21915
  Vector type: Lentiviral
Growth in bacteria
  Bacterial resistance: Ampicillin, 100 μg/mL
  Growth temperature: 30°C
  Growth strain: NEB Stable
  Copy number: High Copy
Gene/Insert
  Gene/Insert name: shCse1l v1
  gRNA/shRNA sequence: GCTGATCGAGTAGCTATTAAA
  Species: S. cerevisiae (budding yeast)
  Entrez Gene: Cse1l (a.k.a. Cas, Xpo2, Capts, AA407533, 2610100P18Rik)
  Cloning method: Restriction Enzyme; 5′ cloning site AgeI (not destroyed); 3′ cloning site EcoRI (not destroyed)
Terms and licenses: Academic/Nonprofit Terms; Industry Terms: Not Available to Industry
How to cite: tet pLKO.1-shCse1l v1 puro was a gift from Kevin Janes (Addgene plasmid # 192342 ; http://n2t.net/addgene:192342 ; RRID:Addgene_192342)
