[The description below was written by a language model from this plasmid's Addgene catalogue record and pLannotate feature annotations shown in this document.]
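Description:
tet pLKO.1-shCse1l v1 puro is a lentiviral vector for inducible RNA interference against Cse1l (also known as Cas or Xpo2). It is built on the tet pLKO.1 puro backbone, with the shRNA hairpin cloned between AgeI and EcoRI sites that both remain intact. The record lists the insert species as budding yeast, but the Entrez gene symbol and its aliases are in mouse-style nomenclature, so the species field looks inconsistent with the gene annotation. In bacteria the plasmid is maintained by a high-copy ColE1/pUC-type origin with ampicillin resistance. It also carries an f1 origin and leftover lac, T3 and T7 cloning-vector elements.

The viral cassette has a third-generation, self-inactivating layout. An RSV promoter fused to a truncated HIV-1 5' LTR drives genomic RNA production in packaging cells. It is followed by the Ψ packaging signal with a gag fragment, the Rev response element for nuclear export, a cPPT/CTS element and a ΔU3 3' LTR. An SV40 polyadenylation signal and SV40 origin lie downstream of the 3' LTR.

The annotated H1-2O2 promoter is a human H1 RNA polymerase III promoter variant carrying tet operator sites. It lies upstream of an unannotated stretch before the cPPT, which is where the hairpin presumably sits. A separate human PGK promoter, with a rabbit β-globin intron, expresses TetR and, through an EMCV IRES, puromycin N-acetyltransferase. TetR made from the same provirus represses the H1 promoter until tetracycline or doxycycline releases it, which switches on the shRNA, while puromycin selects transduced cells. The construct is therefore suited to making stable cell populations with drug-controlled Cse1l knockdown. The "v1" in the name suggests it is one of several hairpin versions.
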