Features (pLannotate 1.2.2; 29 found; start..end, strand, type, name):
    516..1088    +  intron         β-globin intron: intron from rabbit β-globin gene
   1143..1161    +  promoter       T7 promoter: promoter for bacteriophage T7 RNA polymerase
   1172..1792    +  CDS            tetR: TETR2_ECOLX - Experimental evidence at protein level: Swiss-Prot protein existence level 1. TetR is the repressor of the tetracycline resistance element; its N-terminal region forms a helix-turn-helix structure and binds DNA. Binding of tetracycline to TetR reduces the repressor affinity for the tetracycline resistance gene (tetA) promoter operator sites. From Escherichia coli.
   1938..2400    +  misc_feature   IRES: internal ribosome entry site (IRES) of the encephalomyocarditis virus (EMCV)
   2420..3019    +  CDS            PuroR: puromycin N-acetyltransferase; pac from Streptomyces alboniger; confers resistance to puromycin
   3062..3145    +  CDS            nef (fragment): NEF_HV1Z2 - Experimental evidence at protein level: Swiss-Prot protein existence level 1. Extracellular Nef protein targets CD4(+) T-lymphocytes for apoptosis by interacting with CXCR4 surface receptors. From Human immunodeficiency virus type 1 group M subtype D (isolate Z2/CDC-Z34) (HIV-1).
   3147..3380    +  LTR            3' LTR (ΔU3): self-inactivating 3' long terminal repeat (LTR) from HIV-1
   3452..3573    +  polyA_signal   SV40 poly(A) signal: SV40 polyadenylation signal
   3613..3748    +  rep_origin     SV40 ori: SV40 origin of replication
   3769..3787    -  promoter       T7 promoter: promoter for bacteriophage T7 RNA polymerase
   3795..3950    +  CDS            lacZα (fragment): LacZα fragment of β-galactosidase; lacZ fragment
   3955..4383    +  rep_origin     f1 ori (sequence partly withheld): f1 bacteriophage origin of replication; arrow indicates direction of (+) strand synthesis
   4436..4540    +  promoter       AmpR promoter: bla
   4541..5401    +  CDS            AmpR: β-lactamase; bla; confers resistance to ampicillin, carbenicillin, and related antibiotics
   5572..6160    +  rep_origin     ori: high-copy-number ColE1/pMB1/pBR322/pUC origin of replication
   6343..6435    +  CDS            lacI (fragment): lac repressor; lacI; The lac repressor binds to the lac operator to inhibit transcription in E. coli. This inhibition can be relieved by adding lactose or isopropyl-β-D-thiogalactopyranoside (IPTG).
   6448..6469    +  protein_bind   CAP binding site: CAP binding activates transcription in the presence of cAMP. E. coli catabolite activator protein
   6484..6514    +  promoter       lac promoter: promoter for the E. coli lac operon
   6522..6538    +  protein_bind   lac operator: The lac repressor binds to the lac operator to inhibit transcription in E. coli. This inhibition can be relieved by adding lactose or isopropyl-β-D-thiogalactopyranoside (IPTG). lac repressor encoded by lacI
   6583..6601    +  promoter       T3 promoter: promoter for bacteriophage T3 RNA polymerase
   6629..6855    +  promoter       RSV promoter: Rous sarcoma virus enhancer/promoter
   6856..7036    +  LTR            5' LTR (truncated): truncated 5' long terminal repeat (LTR) from HIV-1
   7083..7208    +  misc_feature   HIV-1 Ψ: packaging signal of human immunodeficiency virus type 1
   7192..7555    +  CDS            HIV-1 gag (fragment): gag protein from human immunodeficiency virus 1; gag
   7701..7934    +  misc_feature   RRE: The Rev response element (RRE) of HIV-1 allows for Rev-dependent mRNA export from the nucleus to the cytoplasm.
   8311..8411    +  CDS            Rev (fragment): human immunodeficiency virus 1 (HIV-1) Rev protein; rev; enhances nuclear export of unspliced and incompletely spliced viral mRNAs
   8452..8546    +  promoter       H1-2O2 promoter: doxycycline-inducible variant of the human H1 RNA promoter (Henriksen et al., 2007)
   8647..8764    +  misc_feature   cPPT/CTS: central polypurine tract and central termination sequence of HIV-1
   8813..507     +  promoter       hPGK promoter (across the origin): human phosphoglycerate kinase 1 promoter
>Addgene plasmid #192342 | tet pLKO.1-shCse1l v1 puro | addgene full sequence | sequence record 375224 | Addgene NGS Result
TTGGGGTTGCGCCTTTTCCAAGGCAGCCCTGGGTTTGCGCAGGGACGCGGCTGCTCTGGGCGTGGTTCCG
GGAAACGCAGCGGCGCCGACCCTGGGTCTCGCACATTCTTCACGTCCGTTCGCAGCGTCACCCGGATCTT
CGCCGCTACCCTTGTGGGCCCCCCGGCGACGCTTCCTGCTCCGCCCCTAAGTCGGGAAGGTTCCTTGCGG
TTCGCGGCGTGCCGGACGTGACAAACGGAAGCCGCACGTCTCACTAGTACCCTCGCAGACGGACAGCGCC
AGGGAGCAATGGCAGCGCGCCGACCGCGATGGGCTGTGGCCAATAGCGGCTGCTCAGCAGGGCGCGCCGA
GAGCAGCGGCCGGGAAGGGGCGGTGCGGGAGGCGGGGTGTGGGGCGGTAGTGTGGGCCCTGTTCCTGCCC
GCGCGGTGTTCCGCATTCTGCAAGCCTCCGGAGCGCACGTCGGCAGTCGGCTCCCTCGTTGACCGAATCA
CCGACCTCTCTCCCCAGGGGGATCTGTGAGTTTGGGGACCCTTGATTGTTCTTTCTTTTTCGCTATTGTA
AAATTCATGTTATATGGAGGGGGCAAAGTTTTCAGGGTGTTGTTTAGAATGGGAAGATGTCCCTTGTATC
ACCATGGACCCTCATGATAATTTTGTTTCTTTCACTTTCTACTCTGTTGACAACCATTGTCTCCTCTTAT
TTTCTTTTCATTTTCTGTAACTTTTTCGTTAAACTTTAGCTTGCATTTGTAACGAATTTTTAAATTCACT
TTTGTTTATTTGTCAGATTGTAAGTACTTTCTCTAATCACTTTTTTTTCAAGGCAATCAGGGTATATTAT
ATTGTACTTCAGCACAGTTTTAGAGAACAATTGTTATAATTAAATGATAAGGTAGAATATTTCTGCATAT
AAATTCTGGCTGGCGTGGAAATATTCTTATTGGTAGAAACAACTACATCCTGGTCATCATCCTGCCTTTC
TCTTTATGGTTACAATGATATACACTGTTTGAGATGAGGATAAAATACTCTGAGTCCAAACCGGGCCCCT
CTGCTAACCATGTTCATGCCTTCTTCTTTTTCCTACAGCTCCTGGGCAACGTGCTGGTTATTGTGCTGTC
TCATCATTTTGGCAAAGAATTGTAATACGACTCACTATAGGGCGAATTGATATGTCTAGATTAGATAAAA
GTAAAGTGATTAACAGCGCATTAGAGCTGCTTAATGAGGTCGGAATCGAAGGTTTAACAACCCGTAAACT
CGCCCAGAAGCTAGGTGTAGAGCAGCCTACATTGTATTGGCATGTAAAAAATAAGCGGGCTTTGCTCGAC
GCCTTAGCCATTGAGATGTTAGATAGGCACCATACTCACTTTTGCCCTTTAGAAGGGGAAAGCTGGCAAG
ATTTTTTACGTAATAACGCTAAAAGTTTTAGATGTGCTTTACTAAGTCATCGCGATGGAGCAAAAGTACA
TTTAGGTACACGGCCTACAGAAAAACAGTATGAAACTCTCGAAAATCAATTAGCCTTTTTATGCCAACAA
GGTTTTTCACTAGAGAATGCATTATATGCACTCAGCGCTGTGGGGCATTTTACTTTAGGTTGCGTATTGG
AAGATCAAGAGCATCAAGTCGCTAAAGAAGAAAGGGAAACACCTACTACTGATAGTATGCCGCCATTATT
ACGACAAGCTATCGAATTATTTGATCACCAAGGTGCAGAGCCAGCCTTCTTATTCGGCCTTGAATTGATC
ATATGCGGATTAGAAAAACAACTTAAATGTGAAAGTGGGTCCGCGTACAGCGGCTCCCGGGAGTTCTAGG
GATCTGCCCCTCTCCCTCCCCCCCCCCTAACGTTACTGGCCGAAGCCGCTTGGAATAAGGCCGGTGTGCG
TTTGTCTATATGTTATTTTCCACCATATTGCCGTCTTTTGGCAATGTGAGGGCCCGGAAACCTGGCCCTG
TCTTCTTGACGAGCATTCCTAGGGGTCTTTCCCCTCTCGCCAAAGGAATGCAAGGTCTGTTGAATGTCGT
GAAGGAAGCAGTTCCTCTGGAAGCTTCTTGAAGACAAACAACGTCTGTAGCGACCCTTTGCAGGCAGCGG
AACCCCCCACCTGGCGACAGGTGCCTCTGCGGCCAAAAGCCACGTGTATAAGATACACCTGCAAAGGCGG
CACAACCCCAGTGCCACGTTGTGAGTTGGATAGTTGTGGAAAGAGTCAAATGGCTCTCCTCAAGCGTATT
CAACAAGGGGCTGAAGGATGCCCAGAAGGTACCCCATTGTATGGGATCTGATCTGGGGCCTCGGTGCACA
TGCTTTACATGTGTTTAGTCGAGGTTAAAAAAACGTCTAGGCCCCCCGAACCACGGGGACGTGGTTTTCC
TTTGAAAAACACGATGATAAGGATCCACCGGAGCTTACCATGACCGAGTACAAGCCCACGGTGCGCCTCG
CCACCCGCGACGACGTCCCCAGGGCCGTACGCACCCTCGCCGCCGCGTTCGCCGACTACCCCGCCACGCG
CCACACCGTCGATCCGGACCGCCACATCGAGCGGGTCACCGAGCTGCAAGAACTCTTCCTCACGCGCGTC
GGGCTCGACATCGGCAAGGTGTGGGTCGCGGACGACGGCGCCGCGGTGGCGGTCTGGACCACGCCGGAGA
GCGTCGAAGCGGGGGCGGTGTTCGCCGAGATCGGCCCGCGCATGGCCGAGTTGAGCGGTTCCCGGCTGGC
CGCGCAGCAACAGATGGAAGGCCTCCTGGCGCCGCACCGGCCCAAGGAGCCCGCGTGGTTCCTGGCCACC
GTCGGCGTCTCGCCCGACCACCAGGGCAAGGGTCTGGGCAGCGCCGTCGTGCTCCCCGGAGTGGAGGCGG
CCGAGCGCGCCGGGGTGCCCGCCTTCCTGGAGACCTCCGCGCCCCGCAACCTCCCCTTCTACGAGCGGCT
CGGCTTCACCGTCACCGCCGACGTCGAGGTGCCCGAAGGACCGCGCACCTGGTGCATGACCCGCAAGCCC
GGTGCCTGACGCCCGCCCCACGACCCGCAGCGCCCGACCGAAAGGAGCGCACGACCCCATGCATCGGTAC
CTTTAAGACCAATGACTTACAAGGCAGCTGTAGATCTTAGCCACTTTTTAAAAGAAAAGGGGGGACTGGA
AGGGCTAATTCACTCCCAACGAAGACAAGATCTGCTTTTTGCTTGTACTGGGTCTCTCTGGTTAGACCAG
ATCTGAGCCTGGGAGCTCTCTGGCTAACTAGGGAACCCACTGCTTAAGCCTCAATAAAGCTTGCCTTGAG
TGCTTCAAGTAGTGTGTGCCCGTCTGTTGTGTGACTCTGGTAACTAGAGATCCCTCAGACCCTTTTAGTC
AGTGTGGAAAATCTCTAGCAGTAGTAGTTCATGTCATCTTATTATTCAGTATTTATAACTTGCAAAGAAA
TGAATATCAGAGAGTGAGAGGAACTTGTTTATTGCAGCTTATAATGGTTACAAATAAAGCAATAGCATCA
CAAATTTCACAAATAAAGCATTTTTTTCACTGCATTCTAGTTGTGGTTTGTCCAAACTCATCAATGTATC
TTATCATGTCTGGCTCTAGCTATCCCGCCCCTAACTCCGCCCATCCCGCCCCTAACTCCGCCCAGTTCCG
CCCATTCTCCGCCCCATGGCTGACTAATTTTTTTTATTTATGCAGAGGCCGAGGCCGCCTCGGCCTCTGA
GCTATTCCAGAAGTAGTGAGGAGGCTTTTTTGGAGGCCTAGGGACGTACCCAATTCGCCCTATAGTGAGT
CGTATTACGCGCGCTCACTGGCCGTCGTTTTACAACGTCGTGACTGGGAAAACCCTGGCGTTACCCAACT
TAATCGCCTTGCAGCACATCCCCCTTTCGCCAGCTGGCGTAATAGCGAAGAGGCCCGCACCGATCGCCCT
TCCCAACAGTTGCGCAGCCTGAATGGCGAATGGG
[124 nt withheld, positions 3955-4078]
C
[91 nt withheld, positions 4080-4170]
A
[49 nt withheld, positions 4172-4220]
CCTTTGACGTTGGAGTCCACGTTCTTT
[37 nt withheld, positions 4248-4284]
ACCCTATCTCGGTCTATTCTTTTGATTTATAAGGGATTTTGCCGATTTCGGCCTATTGGTTAAAAAATGA
GCTGATTTAACAAAAATTTAACGCGAATTTTAACAAAATATTAACGCTTACAATTTAGGTGGCACTTTTC
GGGGAAATGTGCGCGGAACCCCTATTTGTTTATTTTTCTAAATACATTCAAATATGTATCCGCTCATGAG
ACAATAACCCTGATAAATGCTTCAATAATATTGAAAAAGGAAGAGTATGAGTATTCAACATTTCCGTGTC
GCCCTTATTCCCTTTTTTGCGGCATTTTGCCTTCCTGTTTTTGCTCACCCAGAAACGCTGGTGAAAGTAA
AAGATGCTGAAGATCAGTTGGGTGCACGAGTGGGTTACATCGAACTGGATCTCAACAGCGGTAAGATCCT
TGAGAGTTTTCGCCCCGAAGAACGTTTTCCAATGATGAGCACTTTTAAAGTTCTGCTATGTGGCGCGGTA
TTATCCCGTATTGACGCCGGGCAAGAGCAACTCGGTCGCCGCATACACTATTCTCAGAATGACTTGGTTG
AGTACTCACCAGTCACAGAAAAGCATCTTACGGATGGCATGACAGTAAGAGAATTATGCAGTGCTGCCAT
AACCATGAGTGATAACACTGCGGCCAACTTACTTCTGACAACGATCGGAGGACCGAAGGAGCTAACCGCT
TTTTTGCACAACATGGGGGATCATGTAACTCGCCTTGATCGTTGGGAACCGGAGCTGAATGAAGCCATAC
CAAACGACGAGCGTGACACCACGATGCCTGTAGCAATGGCAACAACGTTGCGCAAACTATTAACTGGCGA
ACTACTTACTCTAGCTTCCCGGCAACAATTAATAGACTGGATGGAGGCGGATAAAGTTGCAGGACCACTT
CTGCGCTCGGCCCTTCCGGCTGGCTGGTTTATTGCTGATAAATCTGGAGCCGGTGAGCGTGGGTCTCGCG
GTATCATTGCAGCACTGGGGCCAGATGGTAAGCCCTCCCGTATCGTAGTTATCTACACGACGGGGAGTCA
GGCAACTATGGATGAACGAAATAGACAGATCGCTGAGATAGGTGCCTCACTGATTAAGCATTGGTAACTG
TCAGACCAAGTTTACTCATATATACTTTAGATTGATTTAAAACTTCATTTTTAATTTAAAAGGATCTAGG
TGAAGATCCTTTTTGATAATCTCATGACCAAAATCCCTTAACGTGAGTTTTCGTTCCACTGAGCGTCAGA
CCCCGTAGAAAAGATCAAAGGATCTTCTTGAGATCCTTTTTTTCTGCGCGTAATCTGCTGCTTGCAAACA
AAAAAACCACCGCTACCAGCGGTGGTTTGTTTGCCGGATCAAGAGCTACCAACTCTTTTTCCGAAGGTAA
CTGGCTTCAGCAGAGCGCAGATACCAAATACTGTTCTTCTAGTGTAGCCGTAGTTAGGCCACCACTTCAA
GAACTCTGTAGCACCGCCTACATACCTCGCTCTGCTAATCCTGTTACCAGTGGCTGCTGCCAGTGGCGAT
AAGTCGTGTCTTACCGGGTTGGACTCAAGACGATAGTTACCGGATAAGGCGCAGCGGTCGGGCTGAACGG
GGGGTTCGTGCACACAGCCCAGCTTGGAGCGAACGACCTACACCGAACTGAGATACCTACAGCGTGAGCT
ATGAGAAAGCGCCACGCTTCCCGAAGGGAGAAAGGCGGACAGGTATCCGGTAAGCGGCAGGGTCGGAACA
GGAGAGCGCACGAGGGAGCTTCCAGGGGGAAACGCCTGGTATCTTTATAGTCCTGTCGGGTTTCGCCACC
TCTGACTTGAGCGTCGATTTTTGTGATGCTCGTCAGGGGGGCGGAGCCTATGGAAAAACGCCAGCAACGC
GGCCTTTTTACGGTTCCTGGCCTTTTGCTGGCCTTTTGCTCACATGTTCTTTCCTGCGTTATCCCCTGAT
TCTGTGGATAACCGTATTACCGCCTTTGAGTGAGCTGATACCGCTCGCCGCAGCCGAACGACCGAGCGCA
GCGAGTCAGTGAGCGAGGAAGCGGAAGAGCGCCCAATACGCAAACCGCCTCTCCCCGCGCGTTGGCCGAT
TCATTAATGCAGCTGGCACGACAGGTTTCCCGACTGGAAAGCGGGCAGTGAGCGCAACGCAATTAATGTG
AGTTAGCTCACTCATTAGGCACCCCAGGCTTTACACTTTATGCTTCCGGCTCGTATGTTGTGTGGAATTG
TGAGCGGATAACAATTTCACACAGGAAACAGCTATGACCATGATTACGCCAAGCGCGCAATTAACCCTCA
CTAAAGGGAACAAAAGCTGGAGCTGCAAGCTTAATGTAGTCTTATGCAATACTCTTGTAGTCTTGCAACA
TGGTAACGATGAGTTAGCAACATGCCTTACAAGGAGAGAAAAAGCACCGTGCATGCCGATTGGTGGAAGT
AAGGTGGTACGATCGTGCCTTATTAGGAAGGCAACAGACGGGTCTGACATGGATTGGACGAACCACTGAA
TTGCCGCATTGCAGAGATATTGTATTTAAGTGCCTAGCTCGATACATAAACGGGTCTCTCTGGTTAGACC
AGATCTGAGCCTGGGAGCTCTCTGGCTAACTAGGGAACCCACTGCTTAAGCCTCAATAAAGCTTGCCTTG
AGTGCTTCAAGTAGTGTGTGCCCGTCTGTTGTGTGACTCTGGTAACTAGAGATCCCTCAGACCCTTTTAG
TCAGTGTGGAAAATCTCTAGCAGTGGCGCCCGAACAGGGACTTGAAAGCGAAAGGGAAACCAGAGGAGCT
CTCTCGACGCAGGACTCGGCTTGCTGAAGCGCGCACGGCAAGAGGCGAGGGGCGGCGACTGGTGAGTACG
CCAAAAATTTTGACTAGCGGAGGCTAGAAGGAGAGAGATGGGTGCGAGAGCGTCAGTATTAAGCGGGGGA
GAATTAGATCGCGATGGGAAAAAATTCGGTTAAGGCCAGGGGGAAAGAAAAAATATAAATTAAAACATAT
AGTATGGGCAAGCAGGGAGCTAGAACGATTCGCAGTTAATCCTGGCCTGTTAGAAACATCAGAAGGCTGT
AGACAAATACTGGGACAGCTACAACCATCCCTTCAGACAGGATCAGAAGAACTTAGATCATTATATAATA
CAGTAGCAACCCTCTATTGTGTGCATCAAAGGATAGAGATAAAAGACACCAAGGAAGCTTTAGACAAGAT
AGAGGAAGAGCAAAACAAAAGTAAGACCACCGCACAGCAAGCGGCCGCTGATCTTCAGACCTGGAGGAGG
AGATATGAGGGACAATTGGAGAAGTGAATTATATAAATATAAAGTAGTAAAAATTGAACCATTAGGAGTA
GCACCCACCAAGGCAAAGAGAAGAGTGGTGCAGAGAGAAAAAAGAGCAGTGGGAATAGGAGCTTTGTTCC
TTGGGTTCTTGGGAGCAGCAGGAAGCACTATGGGCGCAGCGTCAATGACGCTGACGGTACAGGCCAGACA
ATTATTGTCTGGTATAGTGCAGCAGCAGAACAATTTGCTGAGGGCTATTGAGGCGCAACAGCATCTGTTG
CAACTCACAGTCTGGGGCATCAAGCAGCTCCAGGCAAGAATCCTGGCTGTGGAAAGATACCTAAAGGATC
AACAGCTCCTGGGGATTTGGGGTTGCTCTGGAAAACTCATTTGCACCACTGCTGTGCCTTGGAATGCTAG
TTGGAGTAATAAATCTCTGGAACAGATTTGGAATCACACGACCTGGATGGAGTGGGACAGAGAAATTAAC
AATTACACAAGCTTAATACACTCCTTAATTGAAGAATCGCAAAACCAGCAAGAAAAGAATGAACAAGAAT
TATTGGAATTAGATAAATGGGCAAGTTTGTGGAATTGGTTTAACATAACAAATTGGCTGTGGTATATAAA
ATTATTCATAATGATAGTAGGAGGCTTGGTAGGTTTAAGAATAGTTTTTGCTGTACTTTCTATAGTGAAT
AGAGTTAGGCAGGGATATTCACCATTATCGTTTCAGACCCACCTCCCAACCCCGAGGGGACCCGACAGGC
CCGAAGGAATAGAAGAAGAAGGTGGAGAGAGAGACAGAGACAGATCCATTCGATTAGTGAACGGATCTCG
ACGGTATCGATCACGAGACTAGCCTCGAGCGGCCGCAATATTTGCATGTCGCTATGTGTTCTGGGAAATC
ACCATAAACGTGAAATCCCTATCAGTGATAGAGACTTATAAGTTCCCTATCAGTGATAGAGACACCGGGC
TGATCGAGTAGCTATTAAACTGCAGTTTAATAGCTACTCGATCAGCTTTTTGAATTCTCGACCTCGAGAC
AAATGGCAGTATTCATCCACAATTTTAAAAGAAAAGGGGGGATTGGGGGGTACAGTGCAGGGGAAAGAAT
AGTAGACATAATAGCAACAGACATACAAACTAAAGAATTACAAAAACAAATTACAAAAATTCAAAATTTT
CGGGTTTATTACAGGGACAGCAGAGATCCACTTTGGCCGCGGCTCGAGGGGG
